>Addgene plasmid #237545 | TDP-43 F147/149L GFP | addgene full sequence | sequence record 471613 | Addgene NGS Result
TAGTTATTAATAGTAATCAATTACGGGGTCATTAGTTCATAGCCCATATATGGAGTTCCGCGTTACATAA
CTTACGGTAAATGGCCCGCCTGGCTGACCGCCCAACGACCCCCGCCCATTGACGTCAATAATGACGTATG
TTCCCATAGTAACGCCAATAGGGACTTTCCATTGACGTCAATGGGTGGAGTATTTACGGTAAACTGCCCA
CTTGGCAGTACATCAAGTGTATCATATGCCAAGTACGCCCCCTATTGACGTCAATGACGGTAAATGGCCC
GCCTGGCATTATGCCCAGTACATGACCTTATGGGACTTTCCTACTTGGCAGTACATCTACGTATTAGTCA
TCGCTATTACCATGGTGATGCGGTTTTGGCAGTACATCAATGGGCGTGGATAGCGGTTTGACTCACGGGG
ATTTCCAAGTCTCCACCCCATTGACGTCAATGGGAGTTTGTTTTGGCACCAAAATCAACGGGACTTTCCA
AAATGTCGTAACAACTCCGCCCCATTGACGCAAATGGGCGGTAGGCGTGTACGGTGGGAGGTCTATATAA
GCAGAGCTGGTTTAGTGAACCGTCAGATCCGCTAGCGCTACCGGTCGCCACCATGGTGAGCAAGGGCGAG
GAGCTGTTCACCGGGGTGGTGCCCATCCTGGTCGAGCTGGACGGCGACGTAAACGGCCACAAGTTCAGCG
TGTCCGGCGAGGGCGAGGGCGATGCCACCTACGGCAAGCTGACCCTGAAGTTCATCTGCACCACCGGCAA
GCTGCCCGTGCCCTGGCCCACCCTCGTGACCACCCTGACCTACGGCGTGCAGTGCTTCAGCCGCTACCCC
GACCACATGAAGCAGCACGACTTCTTCAAGTCCGCCATGCCCGAAGGCTACGTCCAGGAGCGCACCATCT
TCTTCAAGGACGACGGCAACTACAAGACCCGCGCCGAGGTGAAGTTCGAGGGCGACACCCTGGTGAACCG
CATCGAGCTGAAGGGCATCGACTTCAAGGAGGACGGCAACATCCTGGGGCACAAGCTGGAGTACAACTAC
AACAGCCACAACGTCTATATCATGGCCGACAAGCAGAAGAACGGCATCAAGGTGAACTTCAAGATCCGCC
ACAACATCGAGGACGGCAGCGTGCAGCTCGCCGACCACTACCAGCAGAACACCCCCATCGGCGACGGCCC
CGTGCTGCTGCCCGACAACCACTACCTGAGCACCCAGTCCGCCCTGAGCAAAGACCCCAACGAGAAGCGC
GATCACATGGTCCTGCTGGAGTTCGTGACCGCCGCCGGGATCACTCTCGGCATGGACGAGCTGTACAAGT
CCGGACTCAGATCTCGAGCTATGTCTGAATATATTCGGGTAACCGAAGATGAGAACGATGAGCCCATTGA
AATACCATCGGAAGACGATGGGACGGTGCTGCTCTCCACGGTTACAGCCCAGTTTCCAGGGGCGTGTGGG
CTTCGCTACAGGAATCCAGTGTCTCAGTGTATGAGAGGTGTCCGGCTGGTAGAAGGAATTCTGCATGCCC
CAGATGCTGGCTGGGGAAATCTGGTGTATGTTGTCAACTATCCAAAAGATAACAAAAGAAAAATGGATGA
GACAGATGCTTCATCAGCAGTGAAAGTGAAAAGAGCAGTCCAGAAAACATCCGATTTAATAGTGTTGGGT
CTCCCATGGAAAACAACCGAACAGGACCTGAAAGAGTATTTTAGTACCTTTGGAGAAGTTCTTATGGTGC
AGGTCAAGAAAGATCTTAAGACTGGTCATTCAAAGGGGTTGGGCTTGGTTCGTTTTACGGAATATGAAAC
ACAAGTGAAAGTAATGTCACAGCGACATATGATAGATGGACGATGGTGTGACTGCAAACTTCCTAATTCT
AAGCAGTCCCAGGATGAGCCTTTGAGAAGCAGAAAAGTGTTTGTGGGGCGCTGTACAGAGGACATGACTG
AGGATGAGCTGCGGGAGTTCTTCTCTCAGTACGGGGATGTGATGGATGTCTTCATCCCCAAGCCATTCAG
GGCCTTTGCCTTTGTTACATTTGCAGATGATCAGATTGCGCAGTCTCTTTGTGGAGAGGACTTGATCATT
AAAGGAATCAGCGTTCATATATCCAATGCCGAACCTAAGCACAATAGCAATAGACAGTTAGAAAGAAGTG
GAAGATTTGGTGGTAATCCAGGTGGCTTTGGGAATCAGGGTGGATTTGGTAATAGCAGAGGGGGTGGAGC
TGGTTTGGGAAACAATCAAGGTAGTAATATGGGTGGTGGGATGAACTTTGGTGCGTTCAGCATTAATCCA
GCCATGATGGCTGCCGCCCAGGCAGCACTACAGAGCAGTTGGGGTATGATGGGCATGTTAGCCAGCCAGC
AGAACCAGTCAGGCCCATCGGGTAATAACCAAAACCAAGGCAACATGCAGAGGGAGCCAAACCAGGCCTT
CGGTTCTGGAAATAACTCTTATAGTGGCTCTAATTCTGGTGCAGCAATTGGTTGGGGATCAGCATCCAAT
GCAGGGTCGGGCAGTGGTTTTAATGGAGGCTTTGGCTCAAGCATGGATTCTAAGTCTTCTGGCTGGGGAA
TGTAGGGATCCACCGGATCTAGATAACTGATCATAATCAGCCATACCACATTTGTAGAGGTTTTACTTGC
TTTAAAAAACCTCCCACACCTCCCCCTGAACCTGAAACATAAAATGAATGCAATTGTTGTTGTTAACTTG
TTTATTGCAGCTTATAATGGTTACAAATAAAGCAATAGCATCACAAATTTCACAAATAAAGCATTTTTTT
CACTGCATTCTAGTTGTGGTTTGTCCAAACTCATCAATGTATCTTAACGCGTAAATTGTAAGCGTTAATA
TTTTGTTAAAATTCGCGTTAAATTTTTGTTAAATCAGCTCATTTTTTAACCAATAGGCCGAAATCGGCAA
AATCCCTTATAAATCAAAAGAATAGACCGAGATAGGGT
[37 nt withheld, positions 2979-3015]
AAAGAACGTGGACTCCAACGTCAAAGG
[49 nt withheld, positions 3043-3091]
T
[91 nt withheld, positions 3093-3183]
G
[124 nt withheld, positions 3185-3308]
CAGGTGGCACTTTTCGGGGAAATGTGCGCGGAACCCCTATTTGTTTATTTTTCTAAATACATTCAAATAT
GTATCCGCTCATGAGACAATAACCCTGATAAATGCTTCAATAATATTGAAAAAGGAAGAGTCCTGAGGCG
GAAAGAACCAGCTGTGGAATGTGTGTCAGTTAGGGTGTGGAAAGTCCCCAGGCTCCCCAGCAGGCAGAAG
TATGCAAAGCATGCATCTCAATTAGTCAGCAACCAGGTGTGGAAAGTCCCCAGGCTCCCCAGCAGGCAGA
AGTATGCAAAGCATGCATCTCAATTAGTCAGCAACCATAGTCCCGCCCCTAACTCCGCCCATCCCGCCCC
TAACTCCGCCCAGTTCCGCCCATTCTCCGCCCCATGGCTGACTAATTTTTTTTATTTATGCAGAGGCCGA
GGCCGCCTCGGCCTCTGAGCTATTCCAGAAGTAGTGAGGAGGCTTTTTTGGAGGCCTAGGCTTTTGCAAA
GATCGATCAAGAGACAGGATGAGGATCGTTTCGCATGATTGAACAAGATGGATTGCACGCAGGTTCTCCG
GCCGCTTGGGTGGAGAGGCTATTCGGCTATGACTGGGCACAACAGACAATCGGCTGCTCTGATGCCGCCG
TGTTCCGGCTGTCAGCGCAGGGGCGCCCGGTTCTTTTTGTCAAGACCGACCTGTCCGGTGCCCTGAATGA
ACTGCAAGACGAGGCAGCGCGGCTATCGTGGCTGGCCACGACGGGCGTTCCTTGCGCAGCTGTGCTCGAC
GTTGTCACTGAAGCGGGAAGGGACTGGCTGCTATTGGGCGAAGTGCCGGGGCAGGATCTCCTGTCATCTC
ACCTTGCTCCTGCCGAGAAAGTATCCATCATGGCTGATGCAATGCGGCGGCTGCATACGCTTGATCCGGC
TACCTGCCCATTCGACCACCAAGCGAAACATCGCATCGAGCGAGCACGTACTCGGATGGAAGCCGGTCTT
GTCGATCAGGATGATCTGGACGAAGAGCATCAGGGGCTCGCGCCAGCCGAACTGTTCGCCAGGCTCAAGG
CGAGCATGCCCGACGGCGAGGATCTCGTCGTGACCCATGGCGATGCCTGCTTGCCGAATATCATGGTGGA
AAATGGCCGCTTTTCTGGATTCATCGACTGTGGCCGGCTGGGTGTGGCGGACCGCTATCAGGACATAGCG
TTGGCTACCCGTGATATTGCTGAAGAGCTTGGCGGCGAATGGGCTGACCGCTTCCTCGTGCTTTACGGTA
TCGCCGCTCCCGATTCGCAGCGCATCGCCTTCTATCGCCTTCTTGACGAGTTCTTCTGAGCGGGACTCTG
GGGTTCGAAATGACCGACCAAGCGACGCCCAACCTGCCATCACGAGATTTCGATTCCACCGCCGCCTTCT
ATGAAAGGTTGGGCTTCGGAATCGTTTTCCGGGACGCCGGCTGGATGATCCTCCAGCGCGGGGATCTCAT
GCTGGAGTTCTTCGCCCACCCTAGGGGGAGGCTAACTGAAACACGGAAGGAGACAATACCGGAAGGAACC
CGCGCTATGACGGCAATAAAAAGACAGAATAAAACGCACGGTGTTGGGTCGTTTGTTCATAAACGCGGGG
TTCGGTCCCAGGGCTGGCACTCTGTCGATACCCCACCGAGACCCCATTGGGGCCAATACGCCCGCGTTTC
TTCCTTTTCCCCACCCCACCCCCCAAGTTCGGGTGAAGGCCCAGGGCTCGCAGCCAACGTCGGGGCGGCA
GGCCCTGCCATAGCCTCAGGTTACTCATATATACTTTAGATTGATTTAAAACTTCATTTTTAATTTAAAA
GGATCTAGGTGAAGATCCTTTTTGATAATCTCATGACCAAAATCCCTTAACGTGAGTTTTCGTTCCACTG
AGCGTCAGACCCCGTAGAAAAGATCAAAGGATCTTCTTGAGATCCTTTTTTTCTGCGCGTAATCTGCTGC
TTGCAAACAAAAAAACCACCGCTACCAGCGGTGGTTTGTTTGCCGGATCAAGAGCTACCAACTCTTTTTC
CGAAGGTAACTGGCTTCAGCAGAGCGCAGATACCAAATACTGTTCTTCTAGTGTAGCCGTAGTTAGGCCA
CCACTTCAAGAACTCTGTAGCACCGCCTACATACCTCGCTCTGCTAATCCTGTTACCAGTGGCTGCTGCC
AGTGGCGATAAGTCGTGTCTTACCGGGTTGGACTCAAGACGATAGTTACCGGATAAGGCGCAGCGGTCGG
GCTGAACGGGGGGTTCGTGCACACAGCCCAGCTTGGAGCGAACGACCTACACCGAACTGAGATACCTACA
GCGTGAGCTATGAGAAAGCGCCACGCTTCCCGAAGGGAGAAAGGCGGACAGGTATCCGGTAAGCGGCAGG
GTCGGAACAGGAGAGCGCACGAGGGAGCTTCCAGGGGGAAACGCCTGGTATCTTTATAGTCCTGTCGGGT
TTCGCCACCTCTGACTTGAGCGTCGATTTTTGTGATGCTCGTCAGGGGGGCGGAGCCTATGGAAAAACGC
CAGCAACGCGGCCTTTTTACGGTTCCTGGCCTTTTGCTGGCCTTTTGCTCACATGTTCTTTCCTGCGTTA
TCCCCTGATTCTGTGGATAACCGTATTACCGCCATGCAT
Features (pLannotate 1.2.2; 15 found; start..end, strand, type, name):
     61..364     +  enhancer       CMV enhancer: human cytomegalovirus immediate early enhancer
    365..568     +  promoter       CMV promoter: human cytomegalovirus (CMV) immediate early promoter
    613..1329    +  CDS            EGFP: EGFP is a basic (constitutively fluorescent) green fluorescent protein published in 1996, derived from Aequorea victoria. It is reported to be a rapidly-maturing weak dimer with moderate acid sensitivity.
   1330..1350    +  misc_feature   MCS (fragment): multiple cloning site
   1351..2592    +  CDS            TARDBP: TADBP_HUMAN - Also known as TDP43. Experimental evidence at protein level: Swiss-Prot protein existence level 1. RNA-binding protein that is involved in various steps of RNA biogenesis and processing (PubMed:23519609). Preferentially binds, via its two RNA recognition motifs RRM1 and RRM2, to GU-repeats on RNA molecules predominantly localized within long introns and in the 3'UTR of mRNAs (PubMed:23519609, PubMed:24240615, PubMed:24464995). In turn, regulates the splicing of many non-coding and protein-coding RNAs including proteins involved in neuronal survival, as well as mRNAs that encode p
   2618..2702    +  CDS            large T antigen (fragment): large T antigen from SV40 (simian virus 40)
   2725..2846    +  polyA_signal   SV40 poly(A) signal: SV40 polyadenylation signal
   2880..3308    -  rep_origin     f1 ori (sequence partly withheld): f1 bacteriophage origin of replication; arrow indicates direction of (+) strand synthesis
   3335..3439    +  promoter       AmpR promoter: bla
   3441..3798    +  promoter       SV40 promoter: SV40 enhancer and early promoter
   3833..4627    +  CDS            NeoR/KanR: aminoglycoside phosphotransferase from Tn5; aph(3')-II (or nptII); confers resistance to neomycin, kanamycin, and G418 (Geneticin®)
   4648..4800    +  CDS            ble (fragment): BLE_KLEPN - Experimental evidence at protein level: Swiss-Prot protein existence level 1. Binding protein with a strong affinity to the bleomycin family of antibiotics. Binds to CL990; an antimitotic-antibiotic compound. From Klebsiella pneumoniae.
   4859..4906    +  polyA_signal   HSV TK poly(A) signal: herpes simplex virus thymidine kinase polyadenylation signal (Cole and Stacy, 1985)
   4997..5013    -  polyA_signal   bGH poly(A) signal (fragment): bovine growth hormone polyadenylation signal
   5235..5823    +  rep_origin     ori: high-copy-number ColE1/pMB1/pBR322/pUC origin of replication
