[The description below was written by a language model from this plasmid's Addgene catalogue record and pLannotate feature annotations shown in this document.]
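Description:
TDP-43 F147/149L GFP is a mammalian expression plasmid built on the pEGFP-C1 backbone, about 5.9 kb according to the full sequence record. It is propagated in E. coli from a high-copy ColE1/pUC-type origin under kanamycin selection. The single NeoR/KanR gene (Tn5 aminoglycoside phosphotransferase) sits behind tandem bacterial (bla) and SV40 early promoters and is terminated by the HSV TK polyadenylation signal. The same marker therefore gives kanamycin resistance in bacteria and could support G418 selection in mammalian cells. An f1 origin is also present, a standard backbone element that permits single-stranded DNA production. The short annotated fragments of SV40 large T antigen, ble and the bGH poly(A) signal appear to be backbone remnants rather than functional parts.

The payload is a single fusion open reading frame driven by the human cytomegalovirus immediate-early enhancer and promoter. EGFP comes first, joined through a short remnant of the multiple cloning site to the human TARDBP (TDP-43) coding sequence, so the fluorescent tag lies at the N terminus of TDP-43. An SV40 polyadenylation signal follows. The TDP-43 insert carries two substitutions, F147L and F149L; the purpose field writes this as "F147/19L", apparently a typographical slip. TDP-43 is an RNA-binding protein that recognises GU-rich RNA through two RNA recognition motifs, but the record does not state what effect these mutations are meant to have. The cloning sites used are not recorded either. The construct is intended for expressing GFP-tagged mutant TDP-43 in mammalian cells, where its localisation and behaviour can be followed by fluorescence. The associated publication concerns TDP-43 polymerization and paraspeckle condensation.
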