Addgene plasmid #237545: TDP-43 F147/149L GFP
Purpose: Expression of GFP-tag fused to mutant TDP-43 F147/19L
Depositing lab: Tatyana Shelkovnikova. Publication: Paraspeckle condensation is controlled via TDP-43 polymerization and linked to neuroprotection. Hodgson RE, Huang WP, Lang R, Kumar V, An H, Stender EGP, Chalakova ZP, Driver MD, Sanchez Avila A, Ellis BCS, Day E, Rayment JA, Baeg K, Strange A, Moll T, Wright GSA, van Vugt JJFA, Allen SP, Locker N, Pitout I, Fletcher S, Onck PR, Duss O, Cooper-Knock J, Shelkovnikova TA. Nat Cell Biol. 2026 Mar 18. doi: 10.1038/s41556-026-01895-y. PubMed 41851271.
Backbone
  Vector backbone: pEGFP-C1
  Vector type: Mammalian Expression
Growth in bacteria
  Bacterial resistance: Kanamycin, 50 μg/mL
  Growth temperature: 37°C
  Growth strain: DH5alpha
  Copy number: High Copy
Gene/Insert
  Gene/Insert name: GFP-tagged TDP-43 F147/149L
  Species: H. sapiens (human)
  Mutation: TDP-43 F147L and F149L
  Entrez Gene: TARDBP (a.k.a. ALS10, TDP-43)
  Promoter: CMV
  Tag / fusion protein: EGFP (N terminal on insert)
  Cloning method: Restriction Enzyme; 5′ cloning site Unknown (unknown if destroyed)
Terms and licenses: Academic/Nonprofit Terms; Industry Terms: Not Available to Industry
How to cite: TDP-43 F147/149L GFP was a gift from Tatyana Shelkovnikova (Addgene plasmid # 237545 ; http://n2t.net/addgene:237545 ; RRID:Addgene_237545)
